Addgene plasmid #122277: pLenti-TK-Firefly-Control
Purpose: Lentiviral vector for stable expression of Firefly luciferase.
Depositing lab: Demián Cazalla. Depositing organization: University of Utah. Publication: Viral miRNA adaptor differentially recruits miRNAs to target mRNAs through alternative base-pairing. Gorbea C, Mosbruger T, Nix DA, Cazalla D. Elife. 2019 Sep 20;8. pii: 50530. doi: 10.7554/eLife.50530. PubMed 31538617.
Backbone
  Vector backbone: pLenti
  Backbone size w/o insert (bp): 7546
  Total vector size (bp): 9199
  Vector type: Bacterial Expression, Lentiviral, Luciferase
  Selectable markers: Puromycin
Growth in bacteria
  Bacterial resistance: Ampicillin, 100 μg/mL
  Growth temperature: 37°C
  Growth strain: NEB Stable
  Copy number: High Copy
Gene/Insert
  Gene/Insert name: Firefly luciferase
  Species: Synthetic; Pyrophorus plagiophthalamus
  Insert size (bp): 1653
  GenBank ID: ACJ37466.1
  Promoter: Thymidine kinase
  Cloning method: Restriction Enzyme; 5′ cloning site BamHI (not destroyed); 3′ cloning site XbaI (not destroyed)
  Sequencing primers: 5′ AATTGaaatgagtcttcggacctcgcg; 3′ gGGGACCCaaaagaaaaggggggaGGGGATACCCCCTAGAGCCC
Terms and licenses: Academic/Nonprofit Terms; Industry Terms: Not Available to Industry
How to cite: pLenti-TK-Firefly-Control was a gift from Demián Cazalla (Addgene plasmid # 122277 ; http://n2t.net/addgene:122277 ; RRID:Addgene_122277)
