[The description below was written by a language model from this plasmid's Addgene catalogue record and pLannotate feature annotations shown in this document.]
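Description:
pLenti-TK-Firefly-Control is a roughly 9.2 kb lentiviral transfer plasmid built on a pLenti backbone for stable expression of firefly luciferase in mammalian cells. It is propagated in E. coli through a high-copy ColE1/pUC-type origin with ampicillin selection (AmpR), and it also carries an f1 origin plus remnants of a cloning-vector backbone (lac promoter/operator, lacZα fragment, T3 and T7 promoters). The viral portion has a third-generation layout. An RSV promoter fused to a truncated HIV-1 5' LTR drives Tat-independent transcription of the genomic RNA. It is followed by the Ψ packaging signal, a gag fragment and the Rev response element for Rev-dependent nuclear export. The unit closes with a self-inactivating ΔU3 3' LTR, and an SV40 poly(A) signal and SV40 origin lie downstream. No cPPT or WPRE is annotated.

The payload comprises two divergent cassettes between the LTRs. The 1,653 bp luciferase coding sequence, annotated as the synthetic luc2 version, was cloned between BamHI and XbaI. It is expressed from the herpes simplex virus thymidine kinase promoter, a relatively modest constitutive promoter, and terminated by a bGH poly(A) signal. This cassette runs antisense to the viral genome, so its polyadenylation signal does not truncate the packaged RNA. In the forward direction, a mouse PGK promoter drives puromycin N-acetyltransferase for selection of transduced cells.

The catalogue species field lists a click beetle, whereas the annotation identifies firefly luc2. The depositor and sequencing-verified records differ by only a few bases and show the same architecture. The "Control" name suggests a baseline reporter for comparison with related luciferase constructs, though the record does not say this outright.
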