Features (pLannotate 1.2.2; 27 found; start..end, strand, type, name):
     27..131     +  promoter       AmpR promoter: bla
    132..992     +  CDS            AmpR: β-lactamase; bla; confers resistance to ampicillin, carbenicillin, and related antibiotics
   1163..1751    +  rep_origin     ori: high-copy-number ColE1/pMB1/pBR322/pUC origin of replication
   1934..2026    +  CDS            lacI (fragment): lac repressor; lacI; The lac repressor binds to the lac operator to inhibit transcription in E. coli. This inhibition can be relieved by adding lactose or isopropyl-β-D-thiogalactopyranoside (IPTG).
   2039..2060    +  protein_bind   CAP binding site: CAP binding activates transcription in the presence of cAMP. E. coli catabolite activator protein
   2075..2105    +  promoter       lac promoter: promoter for the E. coli lac operon
   2113..2129    +  protein_bind   lac operator: The lac repressor binds to the lac operator to inhibit transcription in E. coli. This inhibition can be relieved by adding lactose or isopropyl-β-D-thiogalactopyranoside (IPTG). lac repressor encoded by lacI
   2174..2192    +  promoter       T3 promoter: promoter for bacteriophage T3 RNA polymerase
   2220..2441    +  promoter       RSV promoter: Rous sarcoma virus enhancer/promoter
   2448..2628    +  LTR            5' LTR (truncated): truncated 5' long terminal repeat (LTR) from HIV-1
   2672..2797    +  misc_feature   HIV-1 Ψ: packaging signal of human immunodeficiency virus type 1
   2781..3144    +  CDS            HIV-1 gag (fragment): gag protein from human immunodeficiency virus 1; gag
   3239..3575    +  ncRNA          RRE: Accession: RF00036 - HIV Rev response element
   3900..3926    +  CDS            Rev (fragment): human immunodeficiency virus 1 (HIV-1) Rev protein; rev; enhances nuclear export of unspliced and incompletely spliced viral mRNAs
   3963..3984    -  promoter       SV40 promoter (fragment): SV40 enhancer and early promoter
   3988..4212    -  polyA_signal   bGH poly(A) signal: bovine growth hormone polyadenylation signal
   4261..5913    -  CDS            luciferase: firefly luciferase synthetic luc2 version of the luciferase gene
   5920..6671    -  promoter       HSV TK promoter: herpes simplex virus thymidine kinase promoter
   6683..7182    +  promoter       PGK promoter: mouse phosphoglycerate kinase 1 promoter
   7203..7802    +  CDS            PuroR: puromycin N-acetyltransferase; pac from Streptomyces alboniger; confers resistance to puromycin
   7870..7938    +  CDS            nef (fragment): NEF_HV1Z2 - Experimental evidence at protein level: Swiss-Prot protein existence level 1. Extracellular Nef protein targets CD4(+) T-lymphocytes for apoptosis by interacting with CXCR4 surface receptors. From Human immunodeficiency virus type 1 group M subtype D (isolate Z2/CDC-Z34) (HIV-1).
   7940..8173    +  LTR            3' LTR (ΔU3): self-inactivating 3' long terminal repeat (LTR) from HIV-1
   8245..8366    +  polyA_signal   SV40 poly(A) signal: SV40 polyadenylation signal
   8385..8520    +  rep_origin     SV40 ori: SV40 origin of replication
   8553..8571    -  promoter       T7 promoter: promoter for bacteriophage T7 RNA polymerase
   8579..8734    +  CDS            lacZα (fragment): LacZα fragment of β-galactosidase; lacZ fragment
   8742..9197    +  rep_origin     f1 ori (sequence partly withheld): f1 bacteriophage origin of replication; arrow indicates direction of (+) strand synthesis
>Addgene plasmid #122277 | pLenti-TK-Firefly-Control | depositor full sequence | sequence record 233428 | pLenti-TK-Firefly-Control sequence 9199 bps
CAGGTGGCACTTTTCGGGGAAATGTGCGCGGAACCCCTATTTGTTTATTTTTCTAAATACATTCAAATAT
GTATCCGCTCATGAGACAATAACCCTGATAAATGCTTCAATAATATTGAAAAAGGAAGAGTATGAGTATT
CAACATTTCCGTGTCGCCCTTATTCCCTTTTTTGCGGCATTTTGCCTTCCTGTTTTTGCTCACCCAGAAA
CGCTGGTGAAAGTAAAAGATGCTGAAGATCAGTTGGGTGCACGAGTGGGTTACATCGAACTGGATCTCAA
CAGCGGTAAGATCCTTGAGAGTTTTCGCCCCGAAGAACGTTTTCCAATGATGAGCACTTTTAAAGTTCTG
CTATGTGGCGCGGTATTATCCCGTATTGACGCCGGGCAAGAGCAACTCGGTCGCCGCATACACTATTCTC
AGAATGACTTGGTTGAGTACTCACCAGTCACAGAAAAGCATCTTACGGATGGCATGACAGTAAGAGAATT
ATGCAGTGCTGCCATAACCATGAGTGATAACACTGCGGCCAACTTACTTCTGACAACGATCGGAGGACCG
AAGGAGCTAACCGCTTTTTTGCACAACATGGGGGATCATGTAACTCGCCTTGATCGTTGGGAACCGGAGC
TGAATGAAGCCATACCAAACGACGAGCGTGACACCACGATGCCTGTAGCAATGGCAACAACGTTGCGCAA
ACTATTAACTGGCGAACTACTTACTCTAGCTTCCCGGCAACAATTAATAGACTGGATGGAGGCGGATAAA
GTTGCAGGACCACTTCTGCGCTCGGCCCTTCCGGCTGGCTGGTTTATTGCTGATAAATCTGGAGCCGGTG
AGCGTGGGTCTCGCGGTATCATTGCAGCACTGGGGCCAGATGGTAAGCCCTCCCGTATCGTAGTTATCTA
CACGACGGGGAGTCAGGCAACTATGGATGAACGAAATAGACAGATCGCTGAGATAGGTGCCTCACTGATT
AAGCATTGGTAACTGTCAGACCAAGTTTACTCATATATACTTTAGATTGATTTAAAACTTCATTTTTAAT
TTAAAAGGATCTAGGTGAAGATCCTTTTTGATAATCTCATGACCAAAATCCCTTAACGTGAGTTTTCGTT
CCACTGAGCGTCAGACCCCGTAGAAAAGATCAAAGGATCTTCTTGAGATCCTTTTTTTCTGCGCGTAATC
TGCTGCTTGCAAACAAAAAAACCACCGCTACCAGCGGTGGTTTGTTTGCCGGATCAAGAGCTACCAACTC
TTTTTCCGAAGGTAACTGGCTTCAGCAGAGCGCAGATACCAAATACTGTCCTTCTAGTGTAGCCGTAGTT
AGGCCACCACTTCAAGAACTCTGTAGCACCGCCTACATACCTCGCTCTGCTAATCCTGTTACCAGTGGCT
GCTGCCAGTGGCGATAAGTCGTGTCTTACCGGGTTGGACTCAAGACGATAGTTACCGGATAAGGCGCAGC
GGTCGGGCTGAACGGGGGGTTCGTGCACACAGCCCAGCTTGGAGCGAACGACCTACACCGAACTGAGATA
CCTACAGCGTGAGCTATGAGAAAGCGCCACGCTTCCCGAAGGGAGAAAGGCGGACAGGTATCCGGTAAGC
GGCAGGGTCGGAACAGGAGAGCGCACGAGGGAGCTTCCAGGGGGAAACGCCTGGTATCTTTATAGTCCTG
TCGGGTTTCGCCACCTCTGACTTGAGCGTCGATTTTTGTGATGCTCGTCAGGGGGGCGGAGCCTATGGAA
AAACGCCAGCAACGCGGCCTTTTTACGGTTCCTGGCCTTTTGCTGGCCTTTTGCTCACATGTTCTTTCCT
GCGTTATCCCCTGATTCTGTGGATAACCGTATTACCGCCTTTGAGTGAGCTGATACCGCTCGCCGCAGCC
GAACGACCGAGCGCAGCGAGTCAGTGAGCGAGGAAGCGGAAGAGCGCCCAATACGCAAACCGCCTCTCCC
CGCGCGTTGGCCGATTCATTAATGCAGCTGGCACGACAGGTTTCCCGACTGGAAAGCGGGCAGTGAGCGC
AACGCAATTAATGTGAGTTAGCTCACTCATTAGGCACCCCAGGCTTTACACTTTATGCTTCCGGCTCGTA
TGTTGTGTGGAATTGTGAGCGGATAACAATTTCACACAGGAAACAGCTATGACCATGATTACGCCAAGCG
CGCAATTAACCCTCACTAAAGGGAACAAAAGCTGGAGCTGCAAGCTTAATGTAGTCTTATGCAATACTCT
TGTAGTCTTGCAACATGGTAACGATGAGTTAGCAACATGCCTTACAAGGAGAGAAAAAGCACCGTGCATG
CCGATTGGTGGAAGTAAGGTGGTACGATCGTGCCTTATTAGGAAGGCAACAGACGGGTCTGACATGGATT
GGACGAACCACTGAATTGCCGCATTGCAGAGATATTGTATTTAAGTGCCTAGCTCGATACAATAAACGGG
TCTCTCTGGTTAGACCAGATCTGAGCCTGGGAGCTCTCTGGCTAACTAGGGAACCCACTGCTTAAGCCTC
AATAAAGCTTGCCTTGAGTGCTTCAAGTAGTGTGTGCCCGTCTGTTGTGTGACTCTGGTAACTAGAGATC
CCTCAGACCCTTTTAGTCAGTGTGGAAAATCTCTAGCAGTGGCGCCCGAACAGGGACCTGAAAGCGAAAG
GGAAACCAGAGCTCTCTCGACGCAGGACTCGGCTTGCTGAAGCGCGCACGGCAAGAGGCGAGGGGCGGCG
ACTGGTGAGTACGCCAAAAATTTTGACTAGCGGAGGCTAGAAGGAGAGAGATGGGTGCGAGAGCGTCAGT
ATTAAGCGGGGGAGAATTAGATCGCGATGGGAAAAAATTCGGTTAAGGCCAGGGGGAAAGAAAAAATATA
AATTAAAACATATAGTATGGGCAAGCAGGGAGCTAGAACGATTCGCAGTTAATCCTGGCCTGTTAGAAAC
ATCAGAAGGCTGTAGACAAATACTGGGACAGCTACAACCATCCCTTCAGACAGGATCAGAAGAACTTAGA
TCATTATATAATACAGTAGCAACCCTCTATTGTGTGCATCAAAGGATAGAGATAAAAGACACCAAGGAAG
CTTTAGACAAGATAGAGGAAGAGCAAAACAAAAGTAAGACCACCGCACAGCAAGCGGCCGCTGATCTTCA
GACCTGGAGGAGGAGATATGAGGGACAATTGGAGAAGTGAATTATATAAATATAAAGTAGTAAAAATTGA
ACCATTAGGAGTAGCACCCACCAAGGCAAAGAGAAGAGTGGTGCAGAGAGAAAAAAGAGCAGTGGGAATA
GGAGCTTTGTTCCTTGGGTTCTTGGGAGCAGCAGGAAGCACTATGGGCGCAGCCTCAATGACGCTGACGG
TACAGGCCAGACAATTATTGTCTGGTATAGTGCAGCAGCAGAACAATTTGCTGAGGGCTATTGAGGCGCA
ACAGCATCTGTTGCAACTCACAGTCTGGGGCATCAAGCAGCTCCAGGCAAGAATCCTGGCTGTGGAAAGA
TACCTAAAGGATCAACAGCTCCTGGGGATTTGGGGTTGCTCTGGAAAACTCATTTGCACCACTGCTGTGC
CTTGGAATGCTAGTTGGAGTAATAAATCTCTGGAACAGATTTGGAATCACACGACCTGGATGGAGTGGGA
CAGAGAAATTAACAATTACACAAGCTTAATACACTCCTTAATTGAAGAATCGCAAAACCAGCAAGAAAAG
AATGAACAAGAATTATTGGAATTAGATAAATGGGCAAGTTTGTGGAATTGGTTTAACATAACAAATTGGC
TGTGGTATATAAAATTATTCATAATGATAGTAGGAGGCTTGGTAGGTTTAAGAATAGTTTTTGCTGTACT
TTCTATAGTGAATAGAGTTAGGCAGGGATATTCACCATTATCGTTTCAGACCCACCTCCCAACCCCGAGG
GGACCCAAAAGAAAAGGGGGGAGGGGATACCCCCTAGAGCCCCAGCTGGTTCTTTCCGCCTCAGAAGCCA
TAGAGCCCACCGCATCCCCAGCATGCCTGCTATTGTCTTCCCAATCCTCCCCCTTGCTGTCCTGCCCCAC
CCCACCCCCCAGAATAGAATGACACCTACTCAGACAATGCGATGCAATTTCCTCATTTTATTAGGAAAGG
ACAGTGGGAGTGGCACCTTCCAGGGTCAAGGAAGGCACGGGGGAGGGGCAAACAACAGATGGCTGGCAAC
TAGAAGGCACAGTCGAGGCTGATCAGCGAGCTCTAGCGTCGACTCTAGAAACAACTAGAATTACACGGCG
ATCTTGCCGCCCTTCTTGGCCTTAATGAGAATCTCGCGGATCTTGCGGGCGTCCAACTTGCCGGTCAGTC
CTTTAGGCACCTCGTCCACGAACACAACACCACCGCGCAGCTTCTTGGCGGTTGTAACCTGGCTGGCCAC
ATAGTCCACGATCTCCTTCTCGGTCATGGTTTTACCGTGTTCCAGCACGACGACTGCGGCGGGCAGCTCG
CCGGCATCGTCGTCGGGCAGGCCGGCGACCCCGGCGTCGAAGATGTTGGGGTGTTGCAGCAGGATGCTCT
CCAGTTCGGCTGGGGCTACCTGGTAGCCCTTGTATTTGATCAGGCTCTTCAGCCGGTCCACGATGAAGAA
GTGCTCGTCCTCGTCCCAGTAGGCGATGTCGCCGCTGTGCAGCCAGCCGTCCTTGTCGATGAGAGCGTTT
GTAGCCTCGGGGTTGTTAACGTAGCCGCTCATGATCATGGGGCCACGGACGCACAGCTCGCCGCGCTGGT
TCACACCCAGTGTCTTACCGGTGTCCAAGTCCACCACCTTAGCCTCGAAGAAGGGCACCACCTTGCCTAC
TGCGCCAGGCTTGTCGTCCCCTTCGGGGGTGATCAGAATGGCGCTGGTTGTTTCTGTCAGGCCGTAGCCC
TGGCGGATGCCTGGTAGGTGGAAGCGTTTGGCCACGGCCTCACCTACCTCCTTGCTGAGCGGCGCCCCGC
CGCTGGCGATCTCGTGCAAGTTGCTTAGGTCGTACTTGTCGATGAGAGTGCTCTTAGCGAAGAAGCTAAA
TAGTGTGGGCACCAGCAGGGCAGATTGAATCTTATAGTCTTGCAAGCTGCGCAAGAATAGCTCCTCCTCG
AAGCGGTACATGAGCACGACCCGAAAGCCGCAGATCAAGTAGCCCAGCGTGGTGAACATGCCGAAGCCGT
GGTGAAATGGCACCACGCTGAGGATAGCGGTGTCGGGGATGATCTGGTTGCCGAAGATGGGGTCGCGGGC
ATGACTGAATCGGACACAAGCGGTGCGGTGCGGTAGGGCTACGCCCTTGGGCAATCCGGTACTGCCACTA
CTGTTCATGATCAGGGCGATGGTTTTGTCCCGGTCGAAGCTCTCGGGCACGAAGTCGTACTCGTTGAAGC
CGGGTGGCAAATGGGAAGTCACGAAGGTGTACATGCTTTGGAAGCCCTGGTAGTCGGTCTTGCTATCCAT
GATGATGATCTTTTGTATGATCGGTAGCTTCTTTTGCACGTTGAGGATCTTTTGCAGCCCTTTCTTGCTC
ACGAATACGACGGTGGGCTGGCTGATGCCCATGCTGTTCAGCAGCTCGCGCTCGTTGTAGATGTCGTTAG
CTGGGGCCACAGCCACACCGATGAACAGGGCACCCAACACGGGCATGAAGAACTGCAAGCTATTCTCGCT
GCACACCACGATCCGATGGTTTGTATTCAGCCCATAGCGCTTCATAGCTTCTGCCAGCCGAACGCTCATC
TCGAAGTACTCGGCGTAGGTAATGTCCACCTCGATATGTGCGTCGGTAAAGGCGATGGTGCCGGGCACCA
GGGCGTAGCGCTTCATGGCTTTGTGCAGCTGCTCGCCGGCGGTCCCGTCTTCGAGTGGGTAGAATGGCGC
TGGGCCCTTCTTAATGTTTTTGGCATCTTCCATGGATCCTTAAGCGGGTCGCTGCAGGGTCGCTCGGTGT
TCGAGGCCACACGCGTCACCTTAATATGCGAAGTGGACCTGGGACCGCGCCGCCCCGACTGCATCTGCGT
GTTCGAATTCGCCAATGACAAGACGCTGGGCGGGGTTTGTGTCATCATAGAACTAAAGACATGCAAATAT
ATTTCTTCCGGGGACACCGCCAGCAAACGCGAGCAACGGGCCACGGGGATGAAGCAGCTGCGCCACTCCC
TGAAGCTCCTGCAGTCCCTCGCGCCTCCGGGTGACAAGATAGTGTACCTGTGCCCCGTCCTGGTGTTTGT
CGCCCAACGGACGCTCCGCGTCAGCCGCGTGACCCGGCTCGTCCCGCAGAAGGTCTCCGGTAATATCACC
GCAGTCGTGCGGATGCTCCAGAGCCTGTCCACGTATACGGTCCCCATGGAGCCTAGGACCCAGCGAGCCC
GTCGCCGCCGCGGCGGCGCCGCCCGGGGGTCTGCGAGCAGACCGAAAAGGTCACACTCTGGGGCGCGCGA
CCCGCCCGAGTCAGCGGCCCGCCAGTTACCACCCGCCGACCAAACCCCCGCCTCCACGGAGGGCGGGGGG
GTGCTTAAGAGGATCGCGGCGCTCTTCTGCGTGCCCGTGGCCACCAAGACCAAACCCCGAGCCGCCTCCG
AATGAGAGTGTTTCGTTCCTTCCCCCTCCCCCCGCGTCAGACAAACCCTAACCACCGCTTAAGCGGCCCC
CGCGAGGTCCGAAGACTCATTTCAATTCTACCGGGTAGGGGAGGCGCTTTTCCCAAGGCAGTCTGGAGCA
TGCGCTTTAGCAGCCCCGCTGGGCACTTGGCGCTACACAAGTGGCCTCTGGCCTCGCACACATTCCACAT
CCACCGGTAGGCGCCAACCGGCTCCGTTCTTTGGTGGCCCCTTCGCGCCACCTTCTACTCCTCCCCTAGT
CAGGAAGTTCCCCCCCGCCCCGCAGCTCGCGTCGTGCAGGACGTGACAAATGGAAGTAGCACGTCTCACT
AGTCTCGTGCAGATGGACAGCACCGCTGAGCAATGGAAGCGGGTAGGCCTTTGGGGCAGCGGCCAATAGC
AGCTTTGCTCCTTCGCTTTCTGGGCTCAGAGGCTGGGAAGGGGTGGGTCCGGGGGCGGGCTCAGGGGCGG
GCTCAGGGGCGGGGCGGGCGCCCGAAGGTCCTCCGGAGGCCCGGCATTCTGCACGCTTCAAAAGCGCACG
TCTGCCGCGCTGTTCTCCTCTTCCTCATCTCCGGGCCTTTCGACCTGCAGCCCAAGCTTACCATGACCGA
GTACAAGCCCACGGTGCGCCTCGCCACCCGCGACGACGTCCCCAGGGCCGTACGCACCCTCGCCGCCGCG
TTCGCCGACTACCCCGCCACGCGCCACACCGTCGATCCGGACCGCCACATCGAGCGGGTCACCGAGCTGC
AAGAACTCTTCCTCACGCGCGTCGGGCTCGACATCGGCAAGGTGTGGGTCGCGGACGACGGCGCCGCGGT
GGCGGTCTGGACCACGCCGGAGAGCGTCGAAGCGGGGGCGGTGTTCGCCGAGATCGGCCCGCGCATGGCC
GAGTTGAGCGGTTCCCGGCTGGCCGCGCAGCAACAGATGGAAGGCCTCCTGGCGCCGCACCGGCCCAAGG
AGCCCGCGTGGTTCCTGGCCACCGTCGGCGTCTCGCCCGACCACCAGGGCAAGGGTCTGGGCAGCGCCGT
CGTGCTCCCCGGAGTGGAGGCGGCCGAGCGCGCCGGGGTGCCCGCCTTCCTGGAGACCTCCGCGCCCCGC
AACCTCCCCTTCTACGAGCGGCTCGGCTTCACCGTCACCGCCGACGTCGAGGTGCCCGAAGGACCGCGCA
CCTGGTGCATGACCCGCAAGCCCGGTGCCTGACGCCCGCCCCACGACCCGCAGCGCCCGACCGAAAGGAG
CGCACGACCCCATGCATCTCGAGGGCCCGGTACCTTTAAGACCAATGACTTACAAGGCAGCTGTAGATCT
TAGCCACTTTTTAAAAGAAAAGGGGGGACTGGAAGGGCTAGCTCACTCCCAACGAAGACAAGATCTGCTT
TTTGCTTGTACTGGGTCTCTCTGGTTAGACCAGATCTGAGCCTGGGAGCTCTCTGGCTGCCTAGGGAACC
CACTGCTTAAGCCTCAATAAAGCTTGCCTTGAGTGCTTCAAGTAGTGTGTGCCCGTCTGTTGTGTGACTC
TGGTAACTAGAGATCCCTCAGACCCTTTTAGTCAGTGTGGAAAATCTCTAGCAGTAGTAGTTCATGTCAT
CTTATTATTCAGTATTTATAACTTGCAAAGAAATGAATATCAGAGAGTGAGAGGAACTTGTTTATTGCAG
CTTATAATGGTTACAAATAAAGCAATAGCATCACAAATTTCACAAATAAAGCATTTTTTTCACTGCATTC
TAGTTGTGGTTTGTCCAAACTCATCAATGTATCTTATCATGTCTGGCTCTAGCTATCCCGCCCCTAACTC
CGCCCAGTTCCGCCCATTCTCCGCCCCATGGCTGACTAATTTTTTTTATTTATGCAGAGGCCGAGGCCGC
CTCGGCCTCTGAGCTATTCCAGAAGTAGTGAGGAGGCTTTTTTGGAGGCCTAGGCTTTTGCGTCGAGACG
TACCCAATTCGCCCTATAGTGAGTCGTATTACGCGCGCTCACTGGCCGTCGTTTTACAACGTCGTGACTG
GGAAAACCCTGGCGTTACCCAACTTAATCGCCTTGCAGCACATCCCCCTTTCGCCAGCTGGCGTAATAGC
GAAGAGGCCCGCACCGATCGCCCTTCCCAACAGTTGCGCAGCCTGAATGGCGAATGGCGCG
[124 nt withheld, positions 8742-8865]
C
[91 nt withheld, positions 8867-8957]
A
[49 nt withheld, positions 8959-9007]
CCTTTGACGTTGGAGTCCACGTTCTTT
[37 nt withheld, positions 9035-9071]
ACCCTATCTCGGTCTATTCTTTTGATTTATAAGGGATTTTGCCGATTTCGGCCTATTGGTTAAAAAATGA
GCTGATTTAACAAAAATTTAACGCGAATTTTAACAAAATATTAACGTTTACAATTTCC
