Features (pLannotate 1.2.2; 27 found; start..end, strand, type, name):
    399..1150    +  promoter       HSV TK promoter: herpes simplex virus thymidine kinase promoter
   1157..2809    +  CDS            luciferase: firefly luciferase synthetic luc2 version of the luciferase gene
   2858..3082    +  polyA_signal   bGH poly(A) signal: bovine growth hormone polyadenylation signal
   3086..3107    +  promoter       SV40 promoter (fragment): SV40 enhancer and early promoter
   3144..3170    -  CDS            Rev (fragment): human immunodeficiency virus 1 (HIV-1) Rev protein; rev; enhances nuclear export of unspliced and incompletely spliced viral mRNAs
   3547..3780    -  misc_feature   RRE: The Rev response element (RRE) of HIV-1 allows for Rev-dependent mRNA export from the nucleus to the cytoplasm.
   3926..4289    -  CDS            HIV-1 gag (fragment): gag protein from human immunodeficiency virus 1; gag
   4273..4398    -  misc_feature   HIV-1 Ψ: packaging signal of human immunodeficiency virus type 1
   4445..4625    -  LTR            5' LTR (truncated): truncated 5' long terminal repeat (LTR) from HIV-1
   4626..4852    -  promoter       RSV promoter: Rous sarcoma virus enhancer/promoter
   4880..4898    -  promoter       T3 promoter: promoter for bacteriophage T3 RNA polymerase
   4943..4959    -  protein_bind   lac operator: The lac repressor binds to the lac operator to inhibit transcription in E. coli. This inhibition can be relieved by adding lactose or isopropyl-β-D-thiogalactopyranoside (IPTG). lac repressor encoded by lacI
   4967..4997    -  promoter       lac promoter: promoter for the E. coli lac operon
   5012..5033    -  protein_bind   CAP binding site: CAP binding activates transcription in the presence of cAMP. E. coli catabolite activator protein
   5046..5138    -  CDS            lacI (fragment): lac repressor; lacI; The lac repressor binds to the lac operator to inhibit transcription in E. coli. This inhibition can be relieved by adding lactose or isopropyl-β-D-thiogalactopyranoside (IPTG).
   5321..5909    -  rep_origin     ori: high-copy-number ColE1/pMB1/pBR322/pUC origin of replication
   6080..6940    -  CDS            AmpR: β-lactamase; bla; confers resistance to ampicillin, carbenicillin, and related antibiotics
   6941..7045    -  promoter       AmpR promoter: bla
   7098..7526    -  rep_origin     f1 ori (sequence partly withheld): f1 bacteriophage origin of replication; arrow indicates direction of (+) strand synthesis
   7531..7686    -  CDS            lacZα (fragment): LacZα fragment of β-galactosidase; lacZ fragment
   7694..7712    +  promoter       T7 promoter: promoter for bacteriophage T7 RNA polymerase
   7733..7868    -  rep_origin     SV40 ori: SV40 origin of replication
   7908..8029    -  polyA_signal   SV40 poly(A) signal: SV40 polyadenylation signal
   8101..8281    -  LTR            5' LTR (truncated): truncated 5' long terminal repeat (LTR) from HIV-1
   8267..8404    -  CDS            nef (fragment): NEF_HV1LA - Experimental evidence at protein level: Swiss-Prot protein existence level 1. Extracellular Nef protein targets CD4(+) T-lymphocytes for apoptosis by interacting with CXCR4 surface receptors. From Human immunodeficiency virus type 1 group M subtype B (isolate Lai) (HIV-1).
   8472..9071    -  CDS            PuroR: puromycin N-acetyltransferase; pac from Streptomyces alboniger; confers resistance to puromycin
   9092..387     -  promoter       PGK promoter (across the origin): mouse phosphoglycerate kinase 1 promoter
>Addgene plasmid #122277 | pLenti-TK-Firefly-Control | addgene full sequence | sequence record 237178 | Addgene NGS Result
CGCCCCTGAGCCCGCCCCCGGACCCACCCCTTCCCAGCCTCTGAGCCCAGAAAGCGAAGGAGCAAAGCTG
CTATTGGCCGCTGCCCCAAAGGCCTACCCGCTTCCATTGCTCAGCGGTGCTGTCCATCTGCACGAGACTA
GTGAGACGTGCTACTTCCATTTGTCACGTCCTGCACGACGCGAGCTGCGGGGCGGGGGGGAACTTCCTGA
CTAGGGGAGGAGTAGAAGGTGGCGCGAAGGGGCCACCAAAGAACGGAGCCGGTTGGCGCCTACCGGTGGA
TGTGGAATGTGTGCGAGGCCAGAGGCCACTTGTGTAGCGCCAAGTGCCCAGCGGGGCTGCTAAAGCGCAT
GCTCCAGACTGCCTTGGGAAAAGCGCCTCCCCTACCCGGTAGAATTGAAATGAGTCTTCGGACCTCGCGG
GGGCCGCTTAAGCGGTGGTTAGGGTTTGTCTGACGCGGGGGGAGGGGGAAGGAACGAAACACTCTCATTC
GGAGGCGGCTCGGGGTTTGGTCTTGGTGGCCACGGGCACGCAGAAGAGCGCCGCGATCCTCTTAAGCACC
CCCCCGCCCTCCGTGGAGGCGGGGGTTTGGTCGGCGGGTGGTAACTGGCGGGCCGCTGACTCGGGCGGGT
CGCGCGCCCCAGAGTGTGACCTTTTCGGTCTGCTCGCAGACCCCCGGGCGGCGCCGCCGCGGCGGCGACG
GGCTCGCTGGGTCCTAGGCTCCATGGGGACCGTATACGTGGACAGGCTCTGGAGCATCCGCACGACTGCG
GTGATATTACCGGAGACCTTCTGCGGGACGAGCCGGGTCACGCGGCTGACGCGGAGCGTCCGTTGGGCGA
CAAACACCAGGACGGGGCACAGGTACACTATCTTGTCACCCGGAGGCGCGAGGGACTGCAGGAGCTTCAG
GGAGTGGCGCAGCTGCTTCATCCCCGTGGCCCGTTGCTCGCGTTTGCTGGCGGTGTCCCCGGAAGAAATA
TATTTGCATGTCTTTAGTTCTATGATGACACAAACCCCGCCCAGCGTCTTGTCATTGGCGAATTCGAACA
CGCAGATGCAGTCGGGGCGGCGCGGTCCCAGGTCCACTTCGCATATTAAGGTGACGCGTGTGGCCTCGAA
CACCGAGCGACCCTGCAGCGACCCGCTTAAGGATCCATGGAAGATGCCAAAAACATTAAGAAGGGCCCAG
CGCCATTCTACCCACTCGAAGACGGGACCGCCGGCGAGCAGCTGCACAAAGCCATGAAGCGCTACGCCCT
GGTGCCCGGCACCATCGCCTTTACCGACGCACATATCGAGGTGGACATTACCTACGCCGAGTACTTCGAG
ATGAGCGTTCGGCTGGCAGAAGCTATGAAGCGCTATGGGCTGAATACAAACCATCGGATCGTGGTGTGCA
GCGAGAATAGCTTGCAGTTCTTCATGCCCGTGTTGGGTGCCCTGTTCATCGGTGTGGCTGTGGCCCCAGC
TAACGACATCTACAACGAGCGCGAGCTGCTGAACAGCATGGGCATCAGCCAGCCCACCGTCGTATTCGTG
AGCAAGAAAGGGCTGCAAAAGATCCTCAACGTGCAAAAGAAGCTACCGATCATACAAAAGATCATCATCA
TGGATAGCAAGACCGACTACCAGGGCTTCCAAAGCATGTACACCTTCGTGACTTCCCATTTGCCACCCGG
CTTCAACGAGTACGACTTCGTGCCCGAGAGCTTCGACCGGGACAAAACCATCGCCCTGATCATGAACAGT
AGTGGCAGTACCGGATTGCCCAAGGGCGTAGCCCTACCGCACCGCACCGCTTGTGTCCGATTCAGTCATG
CCCGCGACCCCATCTTCGGCAACCAGATCATCCCCGACACCGCTATCCTCAGCGTGGTGCCATTTCACCA
CGGCTTCGGCATGTTCACCACGCTGGGCTACTTGATCTGCGGCTTTCGGGTCGTGCTCATGTACCGCTTC
GAGGAGGAGCTATTCTTGCGCAGCTTGCAAGACTATAAGATTCAATCTGCCCTGCTGGTGCCCACACTAT
TTAGCTTCTTCGCTAAGAGCACTCTCATCGACAAGTACGACCTAAGCAACTTGCACGAGATCGCCAGCGG
CGGGGCGCCGCTCAGCAAGGAGGTAGGTGAGGCCGTGGCCAAACGCTTCCACCTACCAGGCATCCGCCAG
GGCTACGGCCTGACAGAAACAACCAGCGCCATTCTGATCACCCCCGAAGGGGACGACAAGCCTGGCGCAG
TAGGCAAGGTGGTGCCCTTCTTCGAGGCTAAGGTGGTGGACTTGGACACCGGTAAGACACTGGGTGTGAA
CCAGCGCGGCGAGCTGTGCGTCCGTGGCCCCATGATCATGAGCGGCTACGTTAACAACCCCGAGGCTACA
AACGCTCTCATCGACAAGGACGGCTGGCTGCACAGCGGCGACATCGCCTACTGGGACGAGGACGAGCACT
TCTTCATCGTGGACCGGCTGAAGAGCCTGATCAAATACAAGGGCTACCAGGTAGCCCCAGCCGAACTGGA
GAGCATCCTGCTGCAACACCCCAACATCTTCGACGCCGGGGTCGCCGGCCTGCCCGACGACGATGCCGGC
GAGCTGCCCGCCGCAGTCGTCGTGCTGGAACACGGTAAAACCATGACCGAGAAGGAGATCGTGGACTATG
TGGCCAGCCAGGTTACAACCGCCAAGAAGCTGCGCGGTGGTGTTGTGTTCGTGGACGAGGTGCCTAAAGG
ACTGACCGGCAAGTTGGACGCCCGCAAGATCCGCGAGATTCTCATTAAGGCCAAGAAGGGCGGCAAGATC
GCCGTGTAATTCTAGTTGTTTCTAGAGTCGACGCTAGAGCTCGCTGATCAGCCTCGACTGTGCCTTCTAG
TTGCCAGCCATCTGTTGTTTGCCCCTCCCCCGTGCCTTCCTTGACCCTGGAAGGTGCCACTCCCACTGTC
CTTTCCTAATAAAATGAGGAAATTGCATCGCATTGTCTGAGTAGGTGTCATTCTATTCTGGGGGGTGGGG
TGGGGCAGGACAGCAAGGGGGAGGATTGGGAAGACAATAGCAGGCATGCTGGGGATGCGGTGGGCTCTAT
GGCTTCTGAGGCGGAAAGAACCAGCTGGGGCTCTAGGGGGTATCCCCTCCCCCCTTTTCTTTTGGGTCCC
CTCGGGGTTGGGAGGTGGGTCTGAAACGATAATGGTGAATATCCCTGCCTAACTCTATTCACTATAGAAA
GTACAGCAAAAACTATTCTTAAACCTACCAAGCCTCCTACTATCATTATGAATAATTTTATATACCACAG
CCAATTTGTTATGTTAAACCAATTCCACAAACTTGCCCATTTATCTAATTCCAATAATTCTTGTTCATTC
TTTTCTTGCTGGTTTTGCGATTCTTCAATTAAGGAGTGTATTAAGCTTGTGTAATTGTTAATTTCTCTGT
CCCACTCCATCCAGGTCGTGTGATTCCAAATCTGTTCCAGAGATTTATTACTCCAACTAGCATTCCAAGG
CACAGCAGTGGTGCAAATGAGTTTTCCAGAGCAACCCCAAATCCCCAGGAGCTGTTGATCCTTTAGGTAT
CTTTCCACAGCCAGGATTCTTGCCTGGAGCTGCTTGATGCCCCAGACTGTGAGTTGCAACAGATGCTGTT
GCGCCTCAATAGCCCTCAGCAAATTGTTCTGCTGCTGCACTATACCAGACAATAATTGTCTGGCCTGTAC
CGTCAGCGTCATTGACGCTGCGCCCATAGTGCTTCCTGCTGCTCCCAAGAACCCAAGGAACAAAGCTCCT
ATTCCCACTGCTCTTTTTTCTCTCTGCACCACTCTTCTCTTTGCCTTGGTGGGTGCTACTCCTAATGGTT
CAATTTTTACTACTTTATATTTATATAATTCACTTCTCCAATTGTCCCTCATATCTCCTCCTCCAGGTCT
GAAGATCAGCGGCCGCTTGCTGTGCGGTGGTCTTACTTTTGTTTTGCTCTTCCTCTATCTTGTCTAAAGC
TTCCTTGGTGTCTTTTATCTCTATCCTTTGATGCACACAATAGAGGGTTGCTACTGTATTATATAATGAT
CTAAGTTCTTCTGATCCTGTCTGAAGGGATGGTTGTAGCTGTCCCAGTATTTGTCTACAGCCTTCTGATG
TTTCTAACAGGCCAGGATTAACTGCGAATCGTTCTAGCTCCCTGCTTGCCCATACTATATGTTTTAATTT
ATATTTTTTCTTTCCCCCTGGCCTTAACCGAATTTTTTCCCATCGCGATCTAATTCTCCCCCGCTTAATA
CTGACGCTCTCGCACCCATCTCTCTCCTTCTAGCCTCCGCTAGTCAAAATTTTTGGCGTACTCACCAGTC
GCCGCCCCTCGCCTCTTGCCGTGCGCGCTTCAGCAAGCCGAGTCCTGCGTCGAGAGAGCTCCTCTGGTTT
CCCTTTCGCTTTCAAGTCCCTGTTCGGGCGCCACTGCTAGAGATTTTCCACACTGACTAAAAGGGTCTGA
GGGATCTCTAGTTACCAGAGTCACACAACAGACGGGCACACACTACTTGAAGCACTCAAGGCAAGCTTTA
TTGAGGCTTAAGCAGTGGGTTCCCTAGTTAGCCAGAGAGCTCCCAGGCTCAGATCTGGTCTAACCAGAGA
GACCCGTTTATGTATCGAGCTAGGCACTTAAATACAATATCTCTGCAATGCGGCAATTCAGTGGTTCGTC
CAATCCATGTCAGACCCGTCTGTTGCCTTCCTAATAAGGCACGATCGTACCACCTTACTTCCACCAATCG
GCATGCACGGTGCTTTTTCTCTCCTTGTAAGGCATGTTGCTAACTCATCGTTACCATGTTGCAAGACTAC
AAGAGTATTGCATAAGACTACATTAAGCTTGCAGCTCCAGCTTTTGTTCCCTTTAGTGAGGGTTAATTGC
GCGCTTGGCGTAATCATGGTCATAGCTGTTTCCTGTGTGAAATTGTTATCCGCTCACAATTCCACACAAC
ATACGAGCCGGAAGCATAAAGTGTAAAGCCTGGGGTGCCTAATGAGTGAGCTAACTCACATTAATTGCGT
TGCGCTCACTGCCCGCTTTCCAGTCGGGAAACCTGTCGTGCCAGCTGCATTAATGAATCGGCCAACGCGC
GGGGAGAGGCGGTTTGCGTATTGGGCGCTCTTCCGCTTCCTCGCTCACTGACTCGCTGCGCTCGGTCGTT
CGGCTGCGGCGAGCGGTATCAGCTCACTCAAAGGCGGTAATACGGTTATCCACAGAATCAGGGGATAACG
CAGGAAAGAACATGTGAGCAAAAGGCCAGCAAAAGGCCAGGAACCGTAAAAAGGCCGCGTTGCTGGCGTT
TTTCCATAGGCTCCGCCCCCCTGACGAGCATCACAAAAATCGACGCTCAAGTCAGAGGTGGCGAAACCCG
ACAGGACTATAAAGATACCAGGCGTTTCCCCCTGGAAGCTCCCTCGTGCGCTCTCCTGTTCCGACCCTGC
CGCTTACCGGATACCTGTCCGCCTTTCTCCCTTCGGGAAGCGTGGCGCTTTCTCATAGCTCACGCTGTAG
GTATCTCAGTTCGGTGTAGGTCGTTCGCTCCAAGCTGGGCTGTGTGCACGAACCCCCCGTTCAGCCCGAC
CGCTGCGCCTTATCCGGTAACTATCGTCTTGAGTCCAACCCGGTAAGACACGACTTATCGCCACTGGCAG
CAGCCACTGGTAACAGGATTAGCAGAGCGAGGTATGTAGGCGGTGCTACAGAGTTCTTGAAGTGGTGGCC
TAACTACGGCTACACTAGAAGAACAGTATTTGGTATCTGCGCTCTGCTGAAGCCAGTTACCTTCGGAAAA
AGAGTTGGTAGCTCTTGATCCGGCAAACAAACCACCGCTGGTAGCGGTGGTTTTTTTGTTTGCAAGCAGC
AGATTACGCGCAGAAAAAAAGGATCTCAAGAAGATCCTTTGATCTTTTCTACGGGGTCTGACGCTCAGTG
GAACGAAAACTCACGTTAAGGGATTTTGGTCATGAGATTATCAAAAAGGATCTTCACCTAGATCCTTTTA
AATTAAAAATGAAGTTTTAAATCAATCTAAAGTATATATGAGTAAACTTGGTCTGACAGTTACCAATGCT
TAATCAGTGAGGCACCTATCTCAGCGATCTGTCTATTTCGTTCATCCATAGTTGCCTGACTCCCCGTCGT
GTAGATAACTACGATACGGGAGGGCTTACCATCTGGCCCCAGTGCTGCAATGATACCGCGAGACCCACGC
TCACCGGCTCCAGATTTATCAGCAATAAACCAGCCAGCCGGAAGGGCCGAGCGCAGAAGTGGTCCTGCAA
CTTTATCCGCCTCCATCCAGTCTATTAATTGTTGCCGGGAAGCTAGAGTAAGTAGTTCGCCAGTTAATAG
TTTGCGCAACGTTGTTGCCATTGCTACAGGCATCGTGGTGTCACGCTCGTCGTTTGGTATGGCTTCATTC
AGCTCCGGTTCCCAACGATCAAGGCGAGTTACATGATCCCCCATGTTGTGCAAAAAAGCGGTTAGCTCCT
TCGGTCCTCCGATCGTTGTCAGAAGTAAGTTGGCCGCAGTGTTATCACTCATGGTTATGGCAGCACTGCA
TAATTCTCTTACTGTCATGCCATCCGTAAGATGCTTTTCTGTGACTGGTGAGTACTCAACCAAGTCATTC
TGAGAATAGTGTATGCGGCGACCGAGTTGCTCTTGCCCGGCGTCAATACGGGATAATACCGCGCCACATA
GCAGAACTTTAAAAGTGCTCATCATTGGAAAACGTTCTTCGGGGCGAAAACTCTCAAGGATCTTACCGCT
GTTGAGATCCAGTTCGATGTAACCCACTCGTGCACCCAACTGATCTTCAGCATCTTTTACTTTCACCAGC
GTTTCTGGGTGAGCAAAAACAGGAAGGCAAAATGCCGCAAAAAAGGGAATAAGGGCGACACGGAAATGTT
GAATACTCATACTCTTCCTTTTTCAATATTATTGAAGCATTTATCAGGGTTATTGTCTCATGAGCGGATA
CATATTTGAATGTATTTAGAAAAATAAACAAATAGGGGTTCCGCGCACATTTCCCCGAAAAGTGCCACCT
AAATTGTAAGCGTTAATATTTTGTTAAAATTCGCGTTAAATTTTTGTTAAATCAGCTCATTTTTTAACCA
ATAGGCCGAAATCGGCAAAATCCCTTATAAATCAAAAGAATAGACCGAGATAGGGT
[37 nt withheld, positions 7197-7233]
AAAGAACGTGGACTCCAACGTCAAAGG
[49 nt withheld, positions 7261-7309]
T
[91 nt withheld, positions 7311-7401]
G
[124 nt withheld, positions 7403-7526]
CCCATTCGCCATTCAGGCTGCGCAACTGTTGGGAAGGGCGATCGGTGCGGGCCTCTTCGCTATTACGCCA
GCTGGCGAAAGGGGGATGTGCTGCAAGGCGATTAAGTTGGGTAACGCCAGGGTTTTCCCAGTCACGACGT
TGTAAAACGACGGCCAGTGAGCGCGCGTAATACGACTCACTATAGGGCGAATTGGGTACGTCCCTAGGCC
TCCAAAAAAGCCTCCTCACTACTTCTGGAATAGCTCAGAGGCCGAGGCGGCCTCGGCCTCTGCATAAATA
AAAAAAATTAGTCAGCCATGGGGCGGAGAATGGGCGGAACTGGGCGGAGTTAGGGGCGGGATGGGCGGAG
TTAGGGGCGGGATAGCTAGAGCCAGACATGATAAGATACATTGATGAGTTTGGACAAACCACAACTAGAA
TGCAGTGAAAAAAATGCTTTATTTGTGAAATTTGTGATGCTATTGCTTTATTTGTAACCATTATAAGCTG
CAATAAACAAGTTCCTCTCACTCTCTGATATTCATTTCTTTGCAAGTTATAAATACTGAATAATAAGATG
ACATGAACTACTACTGCTAGAGATTTTCCACACTGACTAAAAGGGTCTGAGGGATCTCTAGTTACCAGAG
TCACACAACAGACGGGCACACACTACTTGAAGCACTCAAGGCAAGCTTTATTGAGGCTTAAGCAGTGGGT
TCCCTAGTTAGCCAGAGAGCTCCCAGGCTCAGATCTGGTCTAACCAGAGAGACCCAGTACAAGCAAAAAG
CAGATCTTGTCTTCGTTGGGAGTGAGCTAGCCCTTCCAGTCCCCCCTTTTCTTTTAAAAAGTGGCTAAGA
TCTACAGCTGCCTTGTAAGTCATTGGTCTTAAAGGTACCGGGCCCTCGAGATGCATGGGGTCGTGCGCTC
CTTTCGGTCGGGCGCTGCGGGTCGTGGGGCGGGCGTCAGGCACCGGGCTTGCGGGTCATGCACCAGGTGC
GCGGTCCTTCGGGCACCTCGACGTCGGCGGTGACGGTGAAGCCGAGCCGCTCGTAGAAGGGGAGGTTGCG
GGGCGCGGAGGTCTCCAGGAAGGCGGGCACCCCGGCGCGCTCGGCCGCCTCCACTCCGGGGAGCACGACG
GCGCTGCCCAGACCCTTGCCCTGGTGGTCGGGCGAGACGCCGACGGTGGCCAGGAACCACGCGGGCTCCT
TGGGCCGGTGCGGCGCCAGGAGGCCTTCCATCTGTTGCTGCGCGGCCAGCCGGGAACCGCTCAACTCGGC
CATGCGCGGGCCGATCTCGGCGAACACCGCCCCCGCTTCGACGCTCTCCGGCGTGGTCCAGACCGCCACC
GCGGCGCCGTCGTCCGCGACCCACACCTTGCCGATGTCGAGCCCGACGCGCGTGAGGAAGAGTTCTTGCA
GCTCGGTGACCCGCTCGATGTGGCGGTCCGGATCGACGGTGTGGCGCGTGGCGGGGTAGTCGGCGAACGC
GGCGGCGAGGGTGCGTACGGCCCTGGGGACGTCGTCGCGGGTGGCGAGGCGCACCGTGGGCTTGTACTCG
GTCATGGTAAGCTTGGGCTGCAGGTCGAAAGGCCCGGAGATGAGGAAGAGGAGAACAGCGCGGCAGACGT
GCGCTTTTGAAGCGTGCAGAATGCCGGGCCTCCGGAGGACCTTCGGGCGCCCGCCCCGCCCCTGAGCC
